Addgene plasmid #51546: p2attNG-H11-short
Purpose: p2attNG landing pad plasmid with 400 bp homology arms to the human H11 locus (for use with TALEN-assisted recombination).
Depositing lab: Michele Calos. Depositing organization: Stanford University. Publication: DICE, an efficient system for iterative genomic editing in human pluripotent stem cells. Zhu F, Gamboa M, Farruggio AP, Hippenmeyer S, Tasic B, Schule B, Chen-Tsai Y, Calos MP. Nucleic Acids Res. 2013 Dec 4. 10.1093/nar/gkt1290 PubMed 24304893.
Backbone
  Vector backbone: p2attNG
  Vector type: Mammalian Expression ; Human Targeting
  Selectable markers: Neomycin (select with G418)
Growth in bacteria
  Bacterial resistance: Ampicillin and Kanamycin, 100 & 50 μg/mL
  Growth temperature: 37°C
  Growth strain: DH10B
  Copy number: Unknown
Gene/Insert
  Gene/Insert name: GFP4m
Terms and licenses: Academic/Nonprofit Terms; Industry Terms: Not Available to Industry
How to cite: p2attNG-H11-short was a gift from Michele Calos (Addgene plasmid # 51546 ; http://n2t.net/addgene:51546 ; RRID:Addgene_51546)
