[The description below was written by a language model from this plasmid's Addgene catalogue record and pLannotate feature annotations shown in this document.]
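Description:
p2attNG-H11-short is a human gene-targeting donor plasmid that installs a recombinase "landing pad" at the H11 locus. According to the record, it is the p2attNG landing pad flanked by 400 bp homology arms to human H11, intended for TALEN-assisted homologous recombination. The associated work concerns iterative genome editing in human pluripotent stem cells. The backbone resembles a pBluescript-type cloning vector, with a high-copy ColE1/pUC origin, f1 ori, ampicillin resistance, lac promoter/operator and lacZα remnants, and flanking T3 and T7 promoters. It is maintained in E. coli under ampicillin and kanamycin selection.

The payload sits between the T3 and T7 promoters. A phage φC31 attP site lies near its upstream end, followed by a dual-host selection cassette in which a bacterial bla promoter and the SV40 enhancer/early promoter both precede NeoR/KanR, terminated by the HSV TK poly(A) signal. This gives kanamycin resistance in bacteria and G418 resistance in mammalian cells. Next comes a CAG-type expression unit (CMV enhancer, chicken β-actin promoter, chimeric intron) driving a GFP that the catalogue calls GFP4m and the annotation matches to EGFP, ending in an SV40 poly(A) signal. Targeted cells can therefore be both drug-selected and identified by fluorescence.

The name implies two attachment sites, but the automated annotation detects only the φC31 attP, and the record does not identify a second one. The homology arms are not annotated either; the short human-derived hits downstream of the GFP cassette (labelled C9orf85 and NANOGNB fragments) are probably incidental matches within genomic arm sequence. Once integrated, the att site(s) would serve as a target for integrase-mediated insertion of subsequent transgenes at a defined genomic position.
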