Features (pLannotate 1.2.2; 26 found; start..end, strand, type, name):
     61..82      +  protein_bind   CAP binding site: CAP binding activates transcription in the presence of cAMP. E. coli catabolite activator protein
     97..127     +  promoter       lac promoter: promoter for the E. coli lac operon
    135..151     +  protein_bind   lac operator: The lac repressor binds to the lac operator to inhibit transcription in E. coli. This inhibition can be relieved by adding lactose or isopropyl-β-D-thiogalactopyranoside (IPTG). lac repressor encoded by lacI
    196..214     +  promoter       T3 promoter: promoter for bacteriophage T3 RNA polymerase
    723..822     +  protein_bind   phage φC31 attP: attachment site of phage φC31 phage φC31 integrase
    992..1096    +  promoter       AmpR promoter: bla
   1098..1455    +  promoter       SV40 promoter: SV40 enhancer and early promoter
   1490..2284    +  CDS            NeoR/KanR: aminoglycoside phosphotransferase from Tn5; aph(3')-II (or nptII); confers resistance to neomycin, kanamycin, and G418 (Geneticin®)
   2305..2457    +  CDS            ble (fragment): BLE_KLEPN - Experimental evidence at protein level: Swiss-Prot protein existence level 1. Binding protein with a strong affinity to the bleomycin family of antibiotics. Binds to CL990; an antimitotic-antibiotic compound. From Klebsiella pneumoniae.
   2516..2563    +  polyA_signal   HSV TK poly(A) signal: herpes simplex virus thymidine kinase polyadenylation signal (Cole and Stacy, 1985)
   2654..2670    -  polyA_signal   bGH poly(A) signal (fragment): bovine growth hormone polyadenylation signal
   2835..3138    +  enhancer       CMV enhancer: human cytomegalovirus immediate early enhancer
   3140..3417    +  promoter       chicken β-actin promoter: No description available
   3419..4436    +  intron         chimeric intron: chimera between introns from chicken β-actin and rabbit β-globin
   4520..5239    +  CDS            EGFP: the original enhanced GFP (Yang et al., 1996) mammalian codon-optimized
   5254..5338    +  CDS            large T antigen (fragment): large T antigen from SV40 (simian virus 40)
   5361..5482    +  polyA_signal   SV40 poly(A) signal: SV40 polyadenylation signal
   5885..6019    +  CDS            C9orf85 (fragment): CI085_HUMAN - Experimental evidence at protein level: Swiss-Prot protein existence level 1. From Homo sapiens (Human).
   6031..6132    -  CDS            NANOGNB (fragment): NANGN_HUMAN - Experimental evidence at transcript level: Swiss-Prot protein existence level 2. From Homo sapiens (Human).
   6227..6245    -  promoter       T7 promoter: promoter for bacteriophage T7 RNA polymerase
   6248..6405    +  CDS            lacZα (fragment): LacZα fragment of β-galactosidase; lacZ fragment
   6410..6838    +  rep_origin     f1 ori (sequence partly withheld): f1 bacteriophage origin of replication; arrow indicates direction of (+) strand synthesis
   6891..6995    +  promoter       AmpR promoter: bla
   6996..7856    +  CDS            AmpR: β-lactamase; bla; confers resistance to ampicillin, carbenicillin, and related antibiotics
   8027..8615    +  rep_origin     ori: high-copy-number ColE1/pMB1/pBR322/pUC origin of replication
   8798..48      +  CDS            lacI (fragment) (across the origin): lac repressor; lacI; The lac repressor binds to the lac operator to inhibit transcription in E. coli. This inhibition can be relieved by adding lactose or isopropyl-β-D-thiogalactopyranoside (IPTG).
>Addgene plasmid #51546 | p2attNG-H11-short | depositor full sequence | sequence record 78774 | p2attNG-H11-short sequence 8842 bps
TTAATGCAGCTGGCACGACAGGTTTCCCGACTGGAAAGCGGGCAGTGAGCGCAACGCAATTAATGTGAGT
TAGCTCACTCATTAGGCACCCCAGGCTTTACACTTTATGCTTCCGGCTCGTATGTTGTGTGGAATTGTGA
GCGGATAACAATTTCACACAGGAAACAGCTATGACCATGATTACGCCAAGCTCGAAATTAACCCTCACTA
AAGGGAACAAAAGCTGGAGCTGATTTAAATGACTCAGAACTGTACTGTATTCTGTAGAATCTTTATCCGT
AAGTGCTATGTATATACTAATAGTTAAGGTGAATAATAAAACAATTGTGAGCTAAGGAATGTGATACAGA
ACACAAGGAGTCAATTAATGCATGAGTCTTAAGGGAAATTCTTAGACTTCAGTGGGTCTAAGCTCAGAAC
TCTGAGCTTAGAGAAACAGGATGCCCCAGTAAACATGATTTGTTTGAGAGAAACTACCATATGTAATAGA
TGATTCCTCAATAAACTGTTTTCACTAGGTCAGTTTAATCTTGGAAATTACACTATAGATATCCTGGTAT
TAGCCACAAGGCTATGCTATCTATAGGGTCAGTCCAGTATAAACTGACCTGTTGGGGTCTTTAAAGCTCA
AGGAAAAAGGAGATCTTTTCTCGACTAGTACTGACGGACACACCGAAGCCCCGGCGGCAACCCTCAGCGG
ATGCCCCGGGGCTTCACGTTTTCCCAGGTCAGAAGCGGTTTTCGGGAGTAGTGCCCCAACTGGGGTAACC
TTTGAGTTCTCTCAGTTGGGGGCGTAGGGTCGCCGACATGACACAAGGGGTTGTGACCGGGGTGGACACG
TACGCGGGTGCTTACGACCGTCAGTCGCGCGAGCGCGACTAGTCGAGAAGGATCCTTTGTCGACGAAGTT
CCTATTCCGAAGTTCCTATTCTTCAAAAGGTATAGGAACTTCGCTAGCGATTATTCAGGTGGCACTTTTC
GGGGAAATGTGCGCGGAACCCCTATTTGTTTATTTTTCTAAATACATTCAAATATGTATCCGCTCATGAG
ACAATAACCCTGATAAATGCTTCAATAATATTGAAAAAGGAAGAGTCCTGAGGCGGAAAGAACCAGCTGT
GGAATGTGTGTCAGTTAGGGTGTGGAAAGTCCCCAGGCTCCCCAGCAGGCAGAAGTATGCAAAGCATGCA
TCTCAATTAGTCAGCAACCAGGTGTGGAAAGTCCCCAGGCTCCCCAGCAGGCAGAAGTATGCAAAGCATG
CATCTCAATTAGTCAGCAACCATAGTCCCGCCCCTAACTCCGCCCATCCCGCCCCTAACTCCGCCCAGTT
CCGCCCATTCTCCGCCCCATGGCTGACTAATTTTTTTTATTTATGCAGAGGCCGAGGCCGCCTCGGCCTC
TGAGCTATTCCAGAAGTAGTGAGGAGGCTTTTTTGGAGGCCTAGGCTTTTGCAAAGATCGATCAAGAGAC
AGGATGAGGATCGTTTCGCATGATTGAACAAGATGGATTGCACGCAGGTTCTCCGGCCGCTTGGGTGGAG
AGGCTATTCGGCTATGACTGGGCACAACAGACAATCGGCTGCTCTGATGCCGCCGTGTTCCGGCTGTCAG
CGCAGGGGCGCCCGGTTCTTTTTGTCAAGACCGACCTGTCCGGTGCCCTGAATGAACTGCAAGACGAGGC
AGCGCGGCTATCGTGGCTGGCCACGACGGGCGTTCCTTGCGCAGCTGTGCTCGACGTTGTCACTGAAGCG
GGAAGGGACTGGCTGCTATTGGGCGAAGTGCCGGGGCAGGATCTCCTGTCATCTCACCTTGCTCCTGCCG
AGAAAGTATCCATCATGGCTGATGCAATGCGGCGGCTGCATACGCTTGATCCGGCTACCTGCCCATTCGA
CCACCAAGCGAAACATCGCATCGAGCGAGCACGTACTCGGATGGAAGCCGGTCTTGTCGATCAGGATGAT
CTGGACGAAGAGCATCAGGGGCTCGCGCCAGCCGAACTGTTCGCCAGGCTCAAGGCGAGCATGCCCGACG
GCGAGGATCTCGTCGTGACCCATGGCGATGCCTGCTTGCCGAATATCATGGTGGAAAATGGCCGCTTTTC
TGGATTCATCGACTGTGGCCGGCTGGGTGTGGCGGACCGCTATCAGGACATAGCGTTGGCTACCCGTGAT
ATTGCTGAAGAGCTTGGCGGCGAATGGGCTGACCGCTTCCTCGTGCTTTACGGTATCGCCGCTCCCGATT
CGCAGCGCATCGCCTTCTATCGCCTTCTTGACGAGTTCTTCTGAGCGGGACTCTGGGGTTCGAAATGACC
GACCAAGCGACGCCCAACCTGCCATCACGAGATTTCGATTCCACCGCCGCCTTCTATGAAAGGTTGGGCT
TCGGAATCGTTTTCCGGGACGCCGGCTGGATGATCCTCCAGCGCGGGGATCTCATGCTGGAGTTCTTCGC
CCACCCTAGGGGGAGGCTAACTGAAACACGGAAGGAGACAATACCGGAAGGAACCCGCGCTATGACGGCA
ATAAAAAGACAGAATAAAACGCACGGTGTTGGGTCGTTTGTTCATAAACGCGGGGTTCGGTCCCAGGGCT
GGCACTCTGTCGATACCCCACCGAGACCCCATTGGGGCCAATACGCCCGCGTTTCTTCCTTTTCCCCACC
CCACCCCCCAAGTTCGGGTGAAGGCCCAGGGCTCGCAGCCAACGTCGGGGCGGCAGGCCCTGCCATAGCC
TCAGGTTACTCAGGATCATCTCTAGAAACAATTCTGCAGGAATCTAGTTATTAATAGTAATCAATTACGG
GGTCATTAGTTCATAGCCCATATATGGAGTTCCGCGTTACATAACTTACGGTAAATGGCCCGCCTGGCTG
ACCGCCCAACGACCCCCGCCCATTGACGTCAATAATGACGTATGTTCCCATAGTAACGCCAATAGGGACT
TTCCATTGACGTCAATGGGTGGAGTATTTACGGTAAACTGCCCACTTGGCAGTACATCAAGTGTATCATA
TGCCAAGTACGCCCCCTATTGACGTCAATGACGGTAAATGGCCCGCCTGGCATTATGCCCAGTACATGAC
CTTATGGGACTTTCCTACTTGGCAGTACATCTACGTATTAGTCATCGCTATTACCATGGTCGAGGTGAGC
CCCACGTTCTGCTTCACTCTCCCCATCTCCCCCCCCTCCCCACCCCCAATTTTGTATTTATTTATTTTTT
AATTATTTTGTGCAGCGATGGGGGCGGGGGGGGGGGGGGGGCGCGCGCCAGGCGGGGCGGGGCGGGGCGA
GGGGCGGGGCGGGGCGAGGCGGAGAGGTGCGGCGGCAGCCAATCAGAGCGGCGCGCTCCGAAAGTTTCCT
TTTATGGCGAGGCGGCGGCGGCGGCGGCCCTATAAAAAGCGAAGCGCGCGGCGGGCGGGGAGTCGCTGCG
ACGCTGCCTTCGCCCCGTGCCCCGCTCCGCCGCCGCCTCGCGCCGCCCGCCCCGGCTCTGACTGACCGCG
TTACTCCCACAGGTGAGCGGGCGGGACGGCCCTTCTCCTCCGGGCTGTAATTAGCGCTTGGTTTAATGAC
GGCTTGTTTCTTTTCTGTGGCTGCGTGAAAGCCTTGAGGGGCTCCGGGAGGGCCCTTTGTGCGGGGGGAG
CGGCTCGGGGGGTGCGTGCGTGTGTGTGTGCGTGGGGAGCGCCGCGTGCGGCTCCGCGCTGCCCGGCGGC
TGTGAGCGCTGCGGGCGCGGCGCGGGGCTTTGTGCGCTCCGCAGTGTGCGCGAGGGGAGCGCGGCCGGGG
GCGGTGCCCCGCGGTGCGGGGGGGGCTGCGAGGGGAACAAAGGCTGCGTGCGGGGTGTGTGCGTGGGGGG
GTGAGCAGGGGGTGTGGGCGCGTCGGTCGGGCTGCAACCCCCCCTGCACCCCCCTCCCCGAGTTGCTGAG
CACGGCCCGGCTTCGGGTGCGGGGCTCCGTACGGGGCGTGGCGCGGGGCTCGCCGTGCCGGGCGGGGGGT
GGCGGCAGGTGGGGGTGCCGGGCGGGGCGGGGCCGCCTCGGGCCGGGGAGGGCTCGGGGGAGGGGCGCGG
CGGCCCCCGGAGCGCCGGCGGCTGTCGAGGCGCGGCGAGCCGCAGCCATTGCCTTTTATGGTAATCGTGC
GAGAGGGCGCAGGGACTTCCTTTGTCCCAAATCTGTGCGGAGCCGAAATCTGGGAGGCGCCGCCGCACCC
CCTCTAGCGGGCGCGGGGCGAAGCGGTGCGGCGCCGGCAGGAAGGAAATGGGCGGGGAGGGCCTTCGTGC
GTCGCCGCGCCGCCGTCCCCTTCTCCCTCTCCAGCCTCGGGGCTGTCCGCGGGGGGACGGCTGCCTTCGG
GGGGGACGGGGCAGGGCGGGGTTCGGCTTCTGGCGTGTGACCGGCGGCTCTAGAGCCTCTGCTAACCATG
TTCATGCCTTCTTCTTTTTCCTACAGCTCCTGGGCAACGTGCTGGTTATTGTGCTGTCTCATCATTTTGG
CAAAGAATTGATTTGATACCGCGGGCCCGGGCCGCCACCATGGTGAGCAAGGGCGAGGAGCTGTTCACCG
GGGTGGTGCCCATCCTGGTCGAGCTGGACGGCGACGTAAACGGCCACAAGTTCAGCGTGTCCGGCGAGGG
CGAGGGCGATGCCACCTACGGCAAGCTGACCCTGAAGTTCATCTGCACCACCGGCAAGCTGCCCGTGCCC
TGGCCCACCCTCGTGACCACCCTGACCTACGGCGTGCAGTGCTTCAGCCGCTACCCCGACCACATGAAGC
AGCACGACTTCTTCAAGTCCGCCATGCCCGAAGGCTACGTCCAGGAGCGCACCATCTTCTTCAAGGACGA
CGGCAACTACAAGACCCGCGCCGAGGTGAAGTTCGAGGGCGACACCCTGGTGAACCGCATCGAGCTGAAG
GGCATCGACTTCAAGGAGGACGGCAACATCCTGGGGCACAAGCTGGAGTACAACTACAACAGCCACAACG
TCTATATCATGGCCGACAAGCAGAAGAACGGCATCAAGGCGAACTTCAAGATCCGCCACAACATCGAGGA
CGGCGGCGTGCAGCTCGCCGACCACTACCAGCAGAACACCCCCATCGGCGACGGCCCCGTGCTGCTGCCC
GACAACCACTACCTGAGCACCCAGTCCGCCCTGAGCAAAGACCCCAACGAGAAGCGCGATCACATGGTCC
TGCTGGAGTTCGTGACCGCCGCCGGGATCACTCTCGGCATGGACGAGCTTTACAAGTAAGAATTCTAGAT
AACTGATCATAATCAGCCATACCACATTTGTAGAGGTTTTACTTGCTTTAAAAAACCTCCCACACCTCCC
CCTGAACCTGAAACATAAAATGAATGCAATTGTTGTTGTTAACTTGTTTATTGCAGCTTATAATGGTTAC
AAATAAAGCAATAGCATCACAAATTTCACAAATAAAGCATTTTTTTCACTGCATTCTAGTTGTGGTTTGT
CCAAACTCATCAATGTATCTTATTTCTAGAGAAGTTCCTATTCCGAAGTTCCTATTCTTCAAAAGGTATA
GGAACTTCAAGCTTCTAACCCCGCATACCAAGAAACCCCCTACCCGGCCCGCGAAGGCTAGGTAGGGGGC
TTTTTGTGTTTCAGTGGGTATGGCCGTGATGACCTGTGTCTTCGTGGTTTGTCTGGTCAACCACCGCGGT
CTCAGTGGTGTACGGTACAAACCCATGAGAGCCCTGGTAGTCATCCGCCTGTCCCGCGTCACCGATGCTA
CGACTTCACCGGAGCGTCAGCTGGAGTCTTGCCAGCAGCTCTGCGCCCAGCGCGGCGGCCAATTCCATAG
TTGATTTCTCCTAAATCAAGATAGAGTCCAATTAACTTTTTTTTTTTTTTAAGATGGAGTCTCACTCTGT
CGCCAGGCTGGACTGCAGTGGCGTGATCTCAGCTCACTGCAACCTCTGCCTCCCAGGTTCAGGCGATTCT
TCTGTCTCAGCCTCCCGAGTAGCTGGGACTACAAGTGTGGGCCACCATGCCCAGCTAGTTTTGTATTTTT
AGTAGAGATGGGATTTCACCATCTTGGCTAGGATGGTCTTGATCTCTTGACCTTGTGATTCGCCTGCCTC
TGCCTCCCAGAGTGCTGAGATTACAGGCGTGAGCCACAGTGCCCAATTTCCATGGGTTTTCAAGAAAAAC
TTAACTTACTTAAACTTCAGATCACTTCCTTAAAGGAACATACTGGCGCGCCTGTACCCAATTCGCCCTA
TAGTGAGTCGTATTACAATTCACTGGCCGTCGTTTTACAACGTCGTGACTGGGAAAACCCTGGCGTTACC
CAACTTAATCGCCTTGCAGCACATCCCCCTTTCGCCAGCTGGCGTAATAGCGAAGAGGCCCGCACCGATC
GCCCTTCCCAACAGTTGCGCAGCCTGAATGGCGAATGGG
[124 nt withheld, positions 6410-6533]
C
[91 nt withheld, positions 6535-6625]
A
[49 nt withheld, positions 6627-6675]
CCTTTGACGTTGGAGTCCACGTTCTTT
[37 nt withheld, positions 6703-6739]
ACCCTATCTCGGTCTATTCTTTTGATTTATAAGGGATTTTGCCGATTTCGGCCTATTGGTTAAAAAATGA
GCTGATTTAACAAAAATTTAACGCGAATTTTAACAAAATATTAACGCTTACAATTTAGGTGGCACTTTTC
GGGGAAATGTGCGCGGAACCCCTATTTGTTTATTTTTCTAAATACATTCAAATATGTATCCGCTCATGAG
ACAATAACCCTGATAAATGCTTCAATAATATTGAAAAAGGAAGAGTATGAGTATTCAACATTTCCGTGTC
GCCCTTATTCCCTTTTTTGCGGCATTTTGCCTTCCTGTTTTTGCTCACCCAGAAACGCTGGTGAAAGTAA
AAGATGCTGAAGATCAGTTGGGTGCACGAGTGGGTTACATCGAACTGGATCTCAACAGCGGTAAGATCCT
TGAGAGTTTTCGCCCCGAAGAACGTTTTCCAATGATGAGCACTTTTAAAGTTCTGCTATGTGGCGCGGTA
TTATCCCGTATTGACGCCGGGCAAGAGCAACTCGGTCGCCGCATACACTATTCTCAGAATGACTTGGTTG
AGTACTCACCAGTCACAGAAAAGCATCTTACGGATGGCATGACAGTAAGAGAATTATGCAGTGCTGCCAT
AACCATGAGTGATAACACTGCGGCCAACTTACTTCTGACAACGATCGGAGGACCGAAGGAGCTAACCGCT
TTTTTGCACAACATGGGGGATCATGTAACTCGCCTTGATCGTTGGGAACCGGAGCTGAATGAAGCCATAC
CAAACGACGAGCGTGACACCACGATGCCTGTAGCAATGGCAACAACGTTGCGCAAACTATTAACTGGCGA
ACTACTTACTCTAGCTTCCCGGCAACAATTAATAGACTGGATGGAGGCGGATAAAGTTGCAGGACCACTT
CTGCGCTCGGCCCTTCCGGCTGGCTGGTTTATTGCTGATAAATCTGGAGCCGGTGAGCGTGGGTCTCGCG
GTATCATTGCAGCACTGGGGCCAGATGGTAAGCCCTCCCGTATCGTAGTTATCTACACGACGGGGAGTCA
GGCAACTATGGATGAACGAAATAGACAGATCGCTGAGATAGGTGCCTCACTGATTAAGCATTGGTAACTG
TCAGACCAAGTTTACTCATATATACTTTAGATTGATTTAAAACTTCATTTTTAATTTAAAAGGATCTAGG
TGAAGATCCTTTTTGATAATCTCATGACCAAAATCCCTTAACGTGAGTTTTCGTTCCACTGAGCGTCAGA
CCCCGTAGAAAAGATCAAAGGATCTTCTTGAGATCCTTTTTTTCTGCGCGTAATCTGCTGCTTGCAAACA
AAAAAACCACCGCTACCAGCGGTGGTTTGTTTGCCGGATCAAGAGCTACCAACTCTTTTTCCGAAGGTAA
CTGGCTTCAGCAGAGCGCAGATACCAAATACTGTCCTTCTAGTGTAGCCGTAGTTAGGCCACCACTTCAA
GAACTCTGTAGCACCGCCTACATACCTCGCTCTGCTAATCCTGTTACCAGTGGCTGCTGCCAGTGGCGAT
AAGTCGTGTCTTACCGGGTTGGACTCAAGACGATAGTTACCGGATAAGGCGCAGCGGTCGGGCTGAACGG
GGGGTTCGTGCACACAGCCCAGCTTGGAGCGAACGACCTACACCGAACTGAGATACCTACAGCGTGAGCT
ATGAGAAAGCGCCACGCTTCCCGAAGGGAGAAAGGCGGACAGGTATCCGGTAAGCGGCAGGGTCGGAACA
GGAGAGCGCACGAGGGAGCTTCCAGGGGGAAACGCCTGGTATCTTTATAGTCCTGTCGGGTTTCGCCACC
TCTGACTTGAGCGTCGATTTTTGTGATGCTCGTCAGGGGGGCGGAGCCTATGGAAAAACGCCAGCAACGC
GGCCTTTTTACGGTTCCTGGCCTTTTGCTGGCCTTTTGCTCACATGTTCTTTCCTGCGTTATCCCCTGAT
TCTGTGGATAACCGTATTACCGCCTTTGAGTGAGCTGATACCGCTCGCCGCAGCCGAACGACCGAGCGCA
GCGAGTCAGTGAGCGAGGAAGCGGAAGAGCGCCCAATACGCAAACCGCCTCTCCCCGCGCGTTGGCCGAT
TCA
