>Addgene plasmid #51546 | p2attNG-H11-short | addgene partial sequence | sequence record 80380 | pCAG-F 5'-GCAACGTGCTGGTTATTGTG-3'
CTGGTCGAGCTGGACGGCGACGTAAACGGCCACAAGTTCAGCGTGTCCGGCGAGGGCGAGGGCGATGCCA
CCTACGGCAAGCTGACCCTGAAGTTCATCTGCACCACCGGCAAGCTGCCCGTGCCCTGGCCCACCCTCGT
GACCACCCTGACCTACGGCGTGCAGTGCTTCAGCCGCTACCCCGACCACATGAAGCAGCACGACTTCTTC
AAGTCCGCCATGCCCGAAGGCTACGTCCAGGAGCGCACCATCTTCTTCAAGGACGACGGCAACTACAAGA
CCCGCGCCGAGGTGAAGTTCGAGGGCGACACCCTGGTGAACCGCATCGAGCTGAAGGGCATCGACTTCAA
GGAGGACGGCAACATCCTGGGGCACAAGCTGGAGTACAACTACAACAGCCACAACGTCTATATCATGGCC
GACAAGCAGAAGAACGGCATCAAGGCGAACTTCAAGATCCGCCACAACATCGAGGACGGCGGCGTGCAGC
TCGCCGACCACTACCAGCAGAACACCCCCATCGGCGACGGCCCCGTGCTGCTGCCCGACAACCACTACCT
GAGCACCCAGTCCGCCCTGAGCAAAGACCCCAACGAGAAGCGCGATCACATGGTCCTGCTGGAGTTCGTG
ACCGCCGCCGGGATCACTCTCGGCATGGACGAGCTTTACAAGTAAGAATTCTAGATAACTGATCATAATC
AGCCATACCACATTTGTAGAGGTTTTACTTGCTTTAAAAAACCTCCCACACCTCCCCCTGAACCTGAAAC
ATAAAATGAATGCAATTGTTGTTGTTAACTTGTTTATTGCA
