>Addgene plasmid #51546 | p2attNG-H11-short | addgene partial sequence | sequence record 80509 | EBV-rev 5'-GTGGTTTGTCCAAACTCATC-3'
TTCCGAAGTTCCTATTCTTCAAAAGGTATAGGAACTTCAAGCTTCTAACCCCGCATACCAAGAAACCCCC
TACCCGGCCCGCGAAGGCTAGGTAGGGGGCTTTTTGTGTTTCAGTGGGTATGGCCGTGATGACCTGTGTC
TTCGTGGTTTGTCTGGTCAACCACCGCGGTCTCAGTGGTGTACGGTACAAACCCATGAGAGCCCTGGTAG
TCATCCGCCTGTCCCGCGTCACCGATGCTACGACTTCACCGGAGCGTCAGCTGGAGTCTTGCCAGCAGCT
CTGCGCCCAGCGCGGCGGCCAATTCCATAGTTGATTTCTCCTAAATCAAGATAGAGTCCAATTAACTTTT
TTTTTTTTTTAAGATGGAGTCTCACTCTGTCGCCAGGCTGGACTGCAGTGGCGTGATCTCAGCTCACTGC
AACCTCTGCCTCCCAGGTTCAGGCGATTCTTCTGTCTCAGCCTCCCGAGTAGCTGGGACTACAAGTGTGG
GCCACCATGCCCAGCTAGTTTTGTATTTTTAGTAGAGATGGGATTTCACCATCTTGGCTAGGATGGTCTT
GATCTCTTGACCTTGTGATTCGCCTGCCTCTGCCTCCCAGAGTGCTGAGATTACAGGCGTGAGCCACAGT
GCCCAATTTCCATGGGTTTTCAAGAAAAACTTAACTTACTTAAACTTCAGATCACTTCCTTAAAGGAACA
TACTGGCGCGCCTGTACCCAATTCGCCCTATAGTGAGTCGTATTACAATTCACTGGCCGTCGTTTTACAA
CGTCGTGACTGGGAAAACCCTGGCGTTACCCAACTTAATCGCCTTGCAGCACAT
