>Addgene plasmid #51546 | p2attNG-H11-short | addgene partial sequence | sequence record 80510 | M13pUC-Rev 5'-AGCGGATAACAATTTCACACAGG-3'
AGCTCGAAATTAACCCTCACTAAAGGGAACAAAAGCTGGAGCTGATTTAAATGACTCAGAACTGTACTGT
ATTCTGTAGAATCTTTATCCGTAAGTGCTATGTATATACTAATAGTTAAGGTGAATAATAAAACAATTGT
GAGCTAAGGAATGTGATACAGAACACAAGGAGTCAATTAATGCATGAGTCTTAAGGGAAATTCTTAGACT
TCAGTGGGTCTAAGCTCAGAACTCTGAGCTTAGAGAAACAGGATGCCCCAGTAAACATGATTTGTTTGAG
AGAAACTACCATATGTAATAGATGATTCCTCAATAAACTGTTTTCACTAGGTCAGTTTAATCTTGGAAAT
TACACTATAGATATCCTGGTATTAGCCACAAGGCTATGCTATCTATAGGGTCAGTCCAGTATAAACTGAC
CTGTTGGGGTCTTTAAAGCTCAAGGAAAAAGGAGATCTTTTCTCGACTAGTACTGACGGACACACCGAAG
CCCCGGCGGCAACCCTCAGCGGATGCCCCGGGGCTTCACGTTTTCCCAGGTCAGAAGCGGTTTTCGGGAG
TAGTGCCCCAACTGGGGTAACCTTTGAGTTCTCTCAGTTGGGGGCGTAGGGTCGCCGACATGACACAAGG
GGTTGTGACCGGGGTGGACACGTACGCGGGTGCTTACGACCGTCAGTCGCGCGAGCGCGACTAGTCGAGA
AGGATCCTTTGTCGACGAAGTTCCTATTCCGAAGTTCCTATTCTTCAAAAGGTATAGGAACTTCGCTAGC
GATTATTCAGGTGGCACTTTTCGGGGAAATGTGCGCGGAACCCCTATTTGTTTATTTTTCTAAATACATT
CAAATATGTATCCGCTCATGAGACAATAACCCTGATAAATGCTTCAATAATATTGAAAAAGGAAG
